>Addgene plasmid #126574 | p3E-BIN1_tv8 | addgene full sequence | sequence record 346510 | Addgene NGS Result
CTTTCCTGCGTTATCCCCTGATTCTGTGGATAACCGTATTACCGCCTTTGAGTGAGCTGATACCGCTCGC
CGCAGCCGAACGACCGAGCGCAGCGAGTCAGTGAGCGAGGAAGCGGAAGAGCGCCCAATACGCAAACCGC
CTCTCCCCGCGCGTTGGCCGATTCATTAATGCAGCTGGCACGACAGGTTTCCCGACTGGAAAGCGGGCAG
TGAGCGCAACGCAATTAATACGCGTACCGCTAGCCAGGAAGAGTTTGTAGAAACGCAAAAAGGCCATCCG
TCAGGATGGCCTTCTGCTTAGTTTGATGCCTGGCAGTTTATGGCGGGCGTCCTGCCCGCCACCCTCCGGG
CCGTTGCTTCACAACGTTCAAATCCGCTCCCGGCGGATTTGTCCTACTCAGGAGAGCGTTCACCGACAAA
CAACAGATAAAACGAAAGGCCCAGTCTTCCGACTGAGCCTTTCGTTTTATTTGATGCCTGGCAGTTCCCT
ACTCTCGCGTTAACGCTAGCATGGATGTTTTCCCAGTCACGACGTTGTAAAACGACGGCCAGTCTTAAGC
TCGGGCCCTGCAGCTCTAGAGCTCGAATTCTACAGGTCACTAATACCATCTAAGTAGTTGGTTCATAGTG
ACTGCATATGTTGTGTTTTACAGTATTATGTAGTCTGTTTTTTATGCAAAATCTAATTTAATATATTGAT
ATTTATATCATTTTACGTTTCTCGTTCAACTTTCTTGTACAAAGTGGCTGCAGAGATGGGCAGTAAAGGG
GTGACGGCGGGAAAGATCGCCAGCAACGTGCAGAAGAAGCTCACCCGCGCGCAGGAGAAGGTTCTCCAGA
AGCTGGGGAAGGCAGATGAGACCAAGGATGAGCAGTTTGAGCAGTGCGTCCAGAATTTCAACAAGCAGCT
GACGGAGGGCACCCGGCTGCAGAAGGATCTCCGGACCTACCTGGCCTCCGTCAAAGCCATGCACGAGGCT
TCCAAGAAGCTGAATGAGTGTCTGCAGGAGGTGTATGAGCCCGATTGGCCCGGCAGGGATGAGGCAAACA
AGATCGCAGAGAACAACGACCTGCTGTGGATGGATTACCACCAGAAGCTGGTGGACCAGGCGCTGCTGAC
CATGGACACGTACCTGGGCCAGTTCCCCGACATCAAGTCACGCATTGCCAAGCGGGGGCGCAAGCTGGTG
GACTACGACAGTGCCCGGCACCACTACGAGTCCCTTCAAACTGCCAAAAAGAAGGATGAAGCCAAAATTG
CCAAGGCCGAGGAGGAGCTCATCAAAGCCCAGAAGGTGTTTGAGGAGATGAATGTGGATCTGCAGGAGGA
GCTGCCGTCCCTGTGGAACAGCCGCGTAGGTTTCTACGTCAACACGTTCCAGAGCATCGCGGGCCTGGAG
GAAAACTTCCACAAGGAGATGAGCAAGCTCAACCAGAACCTCAATGATGTGCTGGTCGGCCTGGAGAAGC
AACACGGGAGCAACACCTTCACGGTCAAGGCCCAGCCCAGAAAGAAAAGTAAACTGTTTTCGCGGCTGCG
CAGAAAGAAGAACAGTGACAACGCGCCTGCAAAAGGGAACAAGAGCCCTTCGCCTCCAGATGGCTCCCCT
GCCGCCACCCCCGAGATCAGAGTCAACCACGAGCCAGAGCCGGCCGGCGGGGCCACGCCCGGGGCCACCC
TCCCCAAGTCCCCATCTCAGCCAGCAGAGGCCTCGGAGGTGGCGGGTGGGACCCAACCTGCGGCTGGAGC
CCAGGAGCCAGGGGAGACGGCGGCAAGTGAAGCAGCCTCCAGCTCTCTTCCTGCTGTCGTGGTGGAGACC
TTCCCAGCAACTGTGAATGGCACCGTGGAGGGCGGCAGTGGGGCCGGGCGCTTGGACCTGCCCCCAGGTT
TCATGTTCAAGGTACAGGCCCAGCACGACTACACGGCCACTGACACAGACGAGCTGCAGCTCAAGGCTGG
TGATGTGGTGCTGGTGATCCCCTTCCAGAACCCTGAAGAGCAGGATGAAGGCTGGCTCATGGGCGTGAAG
GAGAGCGACTGGAACCAGCACAAGGAGCTGGAGAAGTGCCGTGGCGTCTTCCCCGAGAACTTCACTGAGA
GGGTCCCATGACAACTTTATTATACAAAGTTGGCATTATAAAAAAGCATTGCTTATCAATTTGTTGCAAC
GAACAGGTCACTATCAGTCAAAATAAAATCATTATTTGGAGCTCCATGGTAGCGTTAACGCGGCCGCGAT
ATCCCCTATAGTGAGTCGTATTACATGGTCATAGCTGTTTCCTGGCAGCTCTGGCCCGTGTCTCAAAATC
TCTGATGTTACATTGCACAAGATAAAAATATATCATCATGAACAATAAAACTGTCTGCTTACATAAACAG
TAATACAAGGGGTGTTATGAGCCATATTCAACGGGAAACGTCGAGGCCGCGATTAAATTCCAACATGGAT
GCTGATTTATATGGGTATAAATGGGCTCGCGATAATGTCGGGCAATCAGGTGCGACAATCTATCGCTTGT
ATGGGAAGCCCGATGCGCCAGAGTTGTTTCTGAAACATGGCAAAGGTAGCGTTGCCAATGATGTTACAGA
TGAGATGGTCAGACTAAACTGGCTGACGGAATTTATGCCTCTTCCGACCATCAAGCATTTTATCCGTACT
CCTGATGATGCATGGTTACTCACCACTGCGATCCCCGGAAAAACAGCATTCCAGGTATTAGAAGAATATC
CTGATTCAGGTGAAAATATTGTTGATGCGCTGGCAGTGTTCCTGCGCCGGTTGCATTCGATTCCTGTTTG
TAATTGTCCTTTTAACAGCGATCGCGTATTTCGTCTCGCTCAGGCGCAATCACGAATGAATAACGGTTTG
GTTGATGCGAGTGATTTTGATGACGAGCGTAATGGCTGGCCTGTTGAACAAGTCTGGAAAGAAATGCATA
AACTTTTGCCATTCTCACCGGATTCAGTCGTCACTCATGGTGATTTCTCACTTGATAACCTTATTTTTGA
CGAGGGGAAATTAATAGGTTGTATTGATGTTGGACGAGTCGGAATCGCAGACCGATACCAGGATCTTGCC
ATCCTATGGAACTGCCTCGGTGAGTTTTCTCCTTCATTACAGAAACGGCTTTTTCAAAAATATGGTATTG
ATAATCCTGATATGAATAAATTGCAGTTTCATTTGATGCTCGATGAGTTTTTCTAATCAGAATTGGTTAA
TTGGTTGTAACACTGGCAGAGCATTACGCTGACTTGACGGGACGGCGCAAGCTCATGACCAAAATCCCTT
AACGTGAGTTACGCGTCGTTCCACTGAGCGTCAGACCCCGTAGAAAAGATCAAAGGATCTTCTTGAGATC
CTTTTTTTCTGCGCGTAATCTGCTGCTTGCAAACAAAAAAACCACCGCTACCAGCGGTGGTTTGTTTGCC
GGATCAAGAGCTACCAACTCTTTTTCCGAAGGTAACTGGCTTCAGCAGAGCGCAGATACCAAATACTGTT
CTTCTAGTGTAGCCGTAGTTAGGCCACCACTTCAAGAACTCTGTAGCACCGCCTACATACCTCGCTCTGC
TAATCCTGTTACCAGTGGCTGCTGCCAGTGGCGATAAGTCGTGTCTTACCGGGTTGGACTCAAGACGATA
GTTACCGGATAAGGCGCAGCGGTCGGGCTGAACGGGGGGTTCGTGCACACAGCCCAGCTTGGAGCGAACG
ACCTACACCGAACTGAGATACCTACAGCGTGAGCTATGAGAAAGCGCCACGCTTCCCGAAGGGAGAAAGG
CGGACAGGTATCCGGTAAGCGGCAGGGTCGGAACAGGAGAGCGCACGAGGGAGCTTCCAGGGGGAAACGC
CTGGTATCTTTATAGTCCTGTCGGGTTTCGCCACCTCTGACTTGAGCGTCGATTTTTGTGATGCTCGTCA
GGGGGGCGGAGCCTATGGAAAAACGCCAGCAACGCGGCCTTTTTACGGTTCCTGGCCTTTTGCTGGCCTT
TTGCTCACATGTT
Features (pLannotate 1.2.2; 11 found; start..end, strand, type, name):
    121..213     +  CDS            lacI (fragment): lac repressor; lacI; The lac repressor binds to the lac operator to inhibit transcription in E. coli. This inhibition can be relieved by adding lactose or isopropyl-β-D-thiogalactopyranoside (IPTG).
    268..295     -  terminator     rrnB T2 terminator: transcription terminator T2 from the E. coli rrnB gene
    427..470     +  terminator     rrnB T1 terminator: Escherichia coli rrnB; transcription terminator T1 from the E. coli rrnB gene
    517..553     -  CDS            lacZα (fragment): LacZα fragment of β-galactosidase; lacZ fragment
    624..747     -  protein_bind   attR2: mutant version of attR; recombination site for the Gateway® LR reaction LR Clonase™
    750..2108    +  CDS            BIN1 (fragment): BIN1_HUMAN - Also known as AMPHL. Experimental evidence at protein level: Swiss-Prot protein existence level 1. Is a key player in the control of plasma membrane curvature, membrane shaping and membrane remodeling. Required in muscle cells for the formation of T-tubules, tubular invaginations of the plasma membrane that function in depolarization-contraction coupling (PubMed:24755653). Is a negative regulator of endocytosis (By similarity). Is also involved in the regulation of intracellular vesicles sorting, modulation of BACE1 trafficking and the control of amyloid-beta production (PubMed:27
   2112..2132    -  protein_bind   attB3: mutant version of attB; core recombination site for the Gateway® BP reaction BP Clonase™
   2123..2208    -  protein_bind   attL1 (fragment): mutant version of attL; recombination site for the Gateway® LR reaction LR Clonase™
   2245..2263    -  promoter       T7 promoter: promoter for bacteriophage T7 RNA polymerase
   2397..3206    +  CDS            KanR: aminoglycoside phosphotransferase; aph(3')-Ia; confers resistance to kanamycin in bacteria or G418 (Geneticin®) in eukaryotes
   3353..3941    +  rep_origin     ori: high-copy-number ColE1/pMB1/pBR322/pUC origin of replication
