[The description below was written by a language model from this plasmid's Addgene catalogue record and pLannotate feature annotations shown in this document.]
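Description:
p3E-BIN1_tv8 is a MultiSite Gateway entry clone built on the Invitrogen pDONR P2R-P3 backbone, carrying human BIN1 transcript variant 8, the muscle-specific isoform, without an initiating ATG. The plasmid is about 4 kb, is maintained in E. coli at high copy from a ColE1/pUC-type origin, and is selected with kanamycin through an aminoglycoside phosphotransferase (KanR) gene. As is typical of pDONR-derived vectors, rrnB T1 and T2 terminators sit upstream of the recombination cassette to insulate the insert from read-through transcription. A T7 promoter lies just outside the far recombination site, and short lacI and lacZα remnants are backbone residues with no functional role.

The BIN1 coding sequence (roughly 1.36 kb) is flanked by an attR2 site on one side and an attL-type site overlapping an attB3 core on the other. The automated annotation labels the latter as an attL1 fragment, but its position and the attB3 core fit the attL3 site expected of a P2R-P3 product. The catalogue text calls this a "middle entry" vector, whereas the p3E name, the backbone and the attR2/attL3 arrangement all indicate a 3' entry clone. The missing start codon suits that position: in a three-fragment LR reaction, BIN1 would be joined in frame downstream of a middle-entry element such as a fluorescent protein or tag, with the promoter supplied by a 5' entry clone and the destination vector providing the final context. The entry clone has no eukaryotic promoter of its own.

BIN1 is a membrane-curvature protein required for T-tubule formation in muscle. The associated work concerns the interaction of BIN1 with Cavin4 in T-tubule formation and stability in developing skeletal muscle, so the clone most likely served to assemble tagged BIN1 expression constructs for such studies.
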