Addgene plasmid #126574: p3E-BIN1_tv8
Purpose: Multisite gateway middle entry vector containing human BIN1 transcriptional variant 8 (muscle specific) with no ATG. Parton lab clone DVA.
Depositing lab: Rob Parton. Depositing organization: University of Queensland, Institute for Molecular Bioscience. Publication: Cavin4 interacts with Bin1 to promote T-tubule formation and stability in developing skeletal muscle. Lo HP, Lim YW, Xiong Z, Martel N, Ferguson C, Ariotti N, Giacomotto J, Rae J, Floetenmeyer M, Moradi SV, Gao Y, Tillu VA, Xia D, Wang H, Rahnama S, Nixon SJ, Bastiani M, Day RD, Smith KA, Palpant NJ, Johnston WA, Alexandrov K, Collins BM, Hall TE, Parton RG. J Cell Biol. 2021 Dec 6;220(12). pii: 212693. doi: 10.1083/jcb.201905065. Epub 2021 Oct 11. PubMed 34633413.
Backbone
  Vector backbone: pDONRp2r-p3
  Backbone manufacturer: Invitrogen
  Vector type: Gateway entry clone
Growth in bacteria
  Bacterial resistance: Kanamycin, 50 μg/mL
  Growth temperature: 37°C
  Growth strain: DH5alpha
  Copy number: High Copy
Gene/Insert
  Gene/Insert name: BIN1
  Species: H. sapiens (human)
  Entrez Gene: BIN1 (a.k.a. AMPH2, AMPHL, CNM2, SH3P9)
Terms and licenses: Academic/Nonprofit Terms; Industry Terms: Not Available to Industry
How to cite: p3E-BIN1_tv8 was a gift from Rob Parton (Addgene plasmid # 126574 ; http://n2t.net/addgene:126574 ; RRID:Addgene_126574)
